LOCUS       Exported 7134 bp ds-DNA circular SYN 13-MAY-2021
DEFINITION  mammalian expression, proximity labelling, mitochondrial
            relocalisation.
ACCESSION   .
VERSION     .
KEYWORDS    JB96
SOURCE      synthetic DNA construct
  ORGANISM  synthetic DNA construct
REFERENCE   1 (bases 1 to 7134)
  AUTHORS   Gillingham AK, Bertram J, Begum F, Munro S
  TITLE     In vivo identification of GTPase interactors by mitochondrial
            relocalization and proximity biotinylation.
  JOURNAL   Elife. 2019 Jul 11;8. pii: 45916. doi: 10.7554/eLife.45916.
  PUBMED    31294692
REFERENCE   2 (bases 1 to 7134)
  AUTHORS   .
  TITLE     Direct Submission
  JOURNAL   Exported May 13, 2021 from SnapGene Server 1.1.58
            http://www.snapgene.com
FEATURES             Location/Qualifiers
     source          1..7134
                     /organism="synthetic DNA construct"
                     /mol_type="other DNA"
     primer_bind     complement(44..63)
                     /label=pRS-marker
                     /note="pRS vectors, use to sequence yeast selectable
                     marker"
     enhancer        235..614
                     /label=CMV enhancer
                     /note="human cytomegalovirus immediate early enhancer"
     promoter        615..818
                     /label=CMV promoter
                     /note="human cytomegalovirus (CMV) immediate early
                     promoter"
     primer_bind     769..789
                     /label=CMV-F
                     /note="Human CMV immediate early promoter, forward primer"
     primer_bind     863..882
                     /label=T7
                     /note="T7 promoter, forward primer"
     promoter        863..881
                     /label=T7 promoter
                     /note="promoter for bacteriophage T7 RNA polymerase"
     CDS             1483..2448
                     /codon_start=1
                     /product="promiscuous R118G mutant of the E. coli biotin
                     protein ligase (Cronan, 2005)"
                     /label=BirA(R118G)
                     /note="also known as BirA* or BioID"
                     /translation="MDKDNTVPLKLIALLANGEFHSGEQLGETLGMSRAAINKHIQTLR
                     DWGVDVFTVPGKGYSLPEPIQLLNAKQILGQLDGGSVAVLPVIDSTNQYLLDRIGELKS
                     GDACIAEYQQAGRGGRGRKWFSPFGANLYLSMFWRLEQGPAAAIGLSLVIGIVMAEVLR
                     KLGADKVRVKWPNDLYLQDRKLAGILVELTGKTGDAAQIVIGAGINMAMRRVEESVVNQ
                     GWITLQEAGINLDRNTLAAMLIRELRAALELFEQEGLAPYLSRWEKLDNFINRPVKLII
                     GDKEIFGISRGIDKQGALLLEQDGIIKPWMGGEISLRSAEK"
     CDS             2479..2505
                     /codon_start=1
                     /product="HA (human influenza hemagglutinin) epitope tag"
                     /label=HA
                     /translation="YPYDVPDYA"
     primer_bind     complement(2725..2742)
                     /label=BGH-rev
                     /note="Bovine growth hormone terminator, reverse primer.
                     Also called BGH reverse"
     polyA_signal    2731..2955
                     /label=bGH poly(A) signal
                     /note="bovine growth hormone polyadenylation signal"
     rep_origin      3001..3429
                     /direction=RIGHT
                     /label=f1 ori
                     /note="f1 bacteriophage origin of replication; arrow
                     indicates direction of (+) strand synthesis"
     primer_bind     complement(3088..3107)
                     /label=F1ori-R
                     /note="F1 origin, reverse primer"
     primer_bind     3298..3319
                     /label=F1ori-F
                     /note="F1 origin, forward primer"
     primer_bind     complement(3438..3458)
                     /label=pBABE 3'
                     /note="SV40 enhancer, reverse primer for pBABE vectors"
     promoter        3443..3772
                     /label=SV40 promoter
                     /note="SV40 enhancer and early promoter"
     rep_origin      3623..3758
                     /label=SV40 ori
                     /note="SV40 origin of replication"
     primer_bind     3685..3704
                     /label=SV40pro-F
                     /note="SV40 promoter/origin, forward primer"
     CDS             3839..4633
                     /codon_start=1
                     /gene="aph(3')-II (or nptII)"
                     /product="aminoglycoside phosphotransferase from Tn5"
                     /label=NeoR/KanR
                     /note="confers resistance to neomycin, kanamycin, and G418
                     (Geneticin(R))"
                     /translation="MIEQDGLHAGSPAAWVERLFGYDWAQQTIGCSDAAVFRLSAQGRP
                     VLFVKTDLSGALNELQDEAARLSWLATTGVPCAAVLDVVTEAGRDWLLLGEVPGQDLLS
                     SHLAPAEKVSIMADAMRRLHTLDPATCPFDHQAKHRIERARTRMEAGLVDQDDLDEEHQ
                     GLAPAELFARLKARMPDGEDLVVTHGDACLPNIMVENGRFSGFIDCGRLGVADRYQDIA
                     LATRDIAEELGGEWADRFLVLYGIAAPDSQRIAFYRLLDEFF"
     primer_bind     complement(3893..3912)
                     /label=Neo-R
                     /note="Neomycin resistance gene, reverse primer"
     primer_bind     4503..4522
                     /label=Neo-F
                     /note="Neomycin resistance gene, forward primer"
     polyA_signal    4807..4928
                     /label=SV40 poly(A) signal
                     /note="SV40 polyadenylation signal"
     primer_bind     complement(4844..4863)
                     /label=SV40pA-R
                     /note="SV40 polyA, reverse primer"
     primer_bind     4898..4917
                     /label=EBV-rev
                     /note="SV40 polyA terminator, reverse primer"
     primer_bind     complement(4977..4993)
                     /label=M13 rev
                     /note="common sequencing primer, one of multiple similar
                     variants"
     primer_bind     complement(4977..4993)
                     /label=M13 Reverse
                     /note="In lacZ gene. Also called M13-rev"
     primer_bind     complement(4990..5012)
                     /label=M13/pUC Reverse
                     /note="In lacZ gene"
     protein_bind    5001..5017
                     /label=lac operator
                     /bound_moiety="lac repressor encoded by lacI"
                     /note="The lac repressor binds to the lac operator to
                     inhibit transcription in E. coli. This inhibition can be
                     relieved by adding lactose or
                     isopropyl-beta-D-thiogalactopyranoside (IPTG)."
     promoter        complement(5025..5055)
                     /label=lac promoter
                     /note="promoter for the E. coli lac operon"
     protein_bind    5070..5091
                     /label=CAP binding site
                     /bound_moiety="E. coli catabolite activator protein"
                     /note="CAP binding activates transcription in the presence
                     of cAMP."
     primer_bind     complement(5208..5225)
                     /label=L4440
                     /note="L4440 vector, forward primer"
     rep_origin      complement(5379..5967)
                     /direction=LEFT
                     /label=ori
                     /note="high-copy-number ColE1/pMB1/pBR322/pUC origin of
                     replication"
     primer_bind     complement(5459..5478)
                     /label=pBR322ori-F
                     /note="pBR322 origin, forward primer"
     CDS             complement(6138..6998)
                     /codon_start=1
                     /gene="bla"
                     /product="beta-lactamase"
                     /label=AmpR
                     /note="confers resistance to ampicillin, carbenicillin, and
                     related antibiotics"
                     /translation="MSIQHFRVALIPFFAAFCLPVFAHPETLVKVKDAEDQLGARVGYI
                     ELDLNSGKILESFRPEERFPMMSTFKVLLCGAVLSRIDAGQEQLGRRIHYSQNDLVEYS
                     PVTEKHLTDGMTVRELCSAAITMSDNTAANLLLTTIGGPKELTAFLHNMGDHVTRLDRW
                     EPELNEAIPNDERDTTMPVAMATTLRKLLTGELLTLASRQQLIDWMEADKVAGPLLRSA
                     LPAGWFIADKSGAGERGSRGIIAALGPDGKPSRIVVIYTTGSQATMDERNRQIAEIGAS
                     LIKHW"
     primer_bind     6761..6780
                     /label=Amp-R
                     /note="Ampicillin resistance gene, reverse primer"
     promoter        complement(6999..7103)
                     /gene="bla"
                     /label=AmpR promoter
ORIGIN
        1 gacggatcgg gagatctccc gatcccctat ggtgcactct cagtacaatc tgctctgatg
       61 ccgcatagtt aagccagtat ctgctccctg cttgtgtgtt ggaggtcgct gagtagtgcg
      121 cgagcaaaat ttaagctaca acaaggcaag gcttgaccga caattgcatg aagaatctgc
      181 ttagggttag gcgttttgcg ctgcttcgcg atgtacgggc cagatatacg cgttgacatt
      241 gattattgac tagttattaa tagtaatcaa ttacggggtc attagttcat agcccatata
      301 tggagttccg cgttacataa cttacggtaa atggcccgcc tggctgaccg cccaacgacc
      361 cccgcccatt gacgtcaata atgacgtatg ttcccatagt aacgccaata gggactttcc
      421 attgacgtca atgggtggag tatttacggt aaactgccca cttggcagta catcaagtgt
      481 atcatatgcc aagtacgccc cctattgacg tcaatgacgg taaatggccc gcctggcatt
      541 atgcccagta catgacctta tgggactttc ctacttggca gtacatctac gtattagtca
      601 tcgctattac catggtgatg cggttttggc agtacatcaa tgggcgtgga tagcggtttg
      661 actcacgggg atttccaagt ctccacccca ttgacgtcaa tgggagtttg ttttggcacc
      721 aaaatcaacg ggactttcca aaatgtcgta acaactccgc cccattgacg caaatgggcg
      781 gtaggcgtgt acggtgggag gtctatataa gcagagctct ctggctaact agagaaccca
      841 ctgcttactg gcttatcgaa attaatacga ctcactatag ggagacccaa gctggctagc
      901 aagcttaccg gtatgactga gtacaaactg gtggtggttg gagcaggtgg tgttgggaaa
      961 aacgcactga caatccagct aatccagaac cactttgtag atgaatatga tcccaccata
     1021 gaggattctt acagaaaaca agtggttata gatggtgaaa cctgtttgtt ggacatactg
     1081 gatacagctg gacaagaaga gtacagtgcc atgagagacc aatacatgag gacaggcgaa
     1141 ggcttcctct gtgtatttgc catcaataat agcaagtcat ttgcggatat taacctctac
     1201 agggagcaga ttaagcgagt aaaagactcg gatgatgtac ctatggtgct agtgggaaac
     1261 aagtgtgatt tgccaacaag gacagttgat acaaaacaag cccacgaact ggccaagagt
     1321 tacgggattc cattcattga aacctcagcc aagaccagac agggtgttga agatgctttt
     1381 tacacactgg taagagaaat acgccagtac cgaatgaaaa aactcaacag cagtgatgat
     1441 gggactcagg gtccgcggga attcggagcc ggagctggta ccatggacaa ggacaacacc
     1501 gtgcccctga agctgatcgc cctgctggcc aacggcgagt tccactctgg cgagcagctg
     1561 ggagagaccc tgggaatgag cagagccgcc atcaacaagc acatccagac actgagagac
     1621 tggggagtgg acgtgttcac cgtgcctggc aagggctaca gcctgcctga gcctatccag
     1681 ctgctgaacg ccaagcagat cctgggacag ctggatggcg gaagcgtggc cgtgctgcct
     1741 gtgatcgact ccaccaatca gtacctgctg gacagaatcg gagagctgaa gtccggcgac
     1801 gcctgcatcg ccgagtacca gcaggctggc agaggaggca gaggacggaa gtggttcagc
     1861 ccattcggag ccaacctgta cctgtccatg ttctggagac tggagcaggg acctgctgct
     1921 gccatcggac tgagtctggt gatcggaatc gtgatggccg aggtgctgag aaagctggga
     1981 gccgacaagg tgagagtgaa gtggcctaat gacctgtacc tccaggaccg caagctggct
     2041 ggcatcctgg tggagctgac aggcaagaca ggcgatgccg ctcagatcgt gatcggagcc
     2101 ggaatcaaca tggccatgag aagagtggag gagagcgtgg tgaaccaggg ctggatcacc
     2161 ctgcaggagg ctggcatcaa cctggaccgg aacaccctgg ccgccatgct gatcagagag
     2221 ctgagagccg ctctggagct gttcgagcag gagggactgg ctccttacct gagcagatgg
     2281 gagaagctgg acaacttcat caacagacct gtgaagctga tcatcggcga caaggaaatc
     2341 ttcggcatct ccagaggaat cgacaagcag ggagctctgc tgctggagca ggacggaatc
     2401 atcaagccct ggatgggcgg agaaatctcc ctgagaagcg cagagaaggg atccgtcgac
     2461 ggagccggtg ctggcgcata cccctacgac gtgcccgact acgcaggctc cgcagttcca
     2521 gcggtagaaa tcacccacac cttctgggaa aggaacctgc cctctgtttc tggcctgctg
     2581 aagatcattg gattttccac atcagtaact gccctggggt ttgtgctgta caaatacaag
     2641 ctcctgccac ggtcttgacc cggggatatc cagcacagtg gcggccgctc gagtctagag
     2701 ggcccgttta aacccgctga tcagcctcga ctgtgccttc tagttgccag ccatctgttg
     2761 tttgcccctc ccccgtgcct tccttgaccc tggaaggtgc cactcccact gtcctttcct
     2821 aataaaatga ggaaattgca tcgcattgtc tgagtaggtg tcattctatt ctggggggtg
     2881 gggtggggca ggacagcaag ggggaggatt gggaagacaa tagcaggcat gctggggatg
     2941 cggtgggctc tatggcttct gaggcggaaa gaaccagctg gggctctagg gggtatcccc
     3001 nnnnnnnnnn nnnnnnnnnn nnnnnnnnnn nnnnnnnnnn nnnnnnnnnn nnnnnnnnnn
     3061 nnnnnnnnnn nnnnnnnnnn nnnnnnnnnn nnnnnnnnnn nnnnnnnnnn nnnnnnnnnn
     3121 nnnncnnnnn nnnnnnnnnn nnnnnnnnnn nnnnnnnnnn nnnnnnnnnn nnnnnnnnnn
     3181 nnnnnnnnnn nnnnnnnnnn nnnnnnnnnn nnnnnnannn nnnnnnnnnn nnnnnnnnnn
     3241 nnnnnnnnnn nnnnnnnnnn nnnnnncctt tgacgttgga gtccacgttc tttaatagtg
     3301 gactcttgtt ccaaactgga acaacactca accctatctc ggtctattct tttgatttat
     3361 aagggatttt gccgatttcg gcctattggt taaaaaatga gctgatttaa caaaaattta
     3421 acgcgaatta attctgtgga atgtgtgtca gttagggtgt ggaaagtccc caggctcccc
     3481 agcaggcaga agtatgcaaa gcatgcatct caattagtca gcaaccaggt gtggaaagtc
     3541 cccaggctcc ccagcaggca gaagtatgca aagcatgcat ctcaattagt cagcaaccat
     3601 agtcccgccc ctaactccgc ccatcccgcc cctaactccg cccagttccg cccattctcc
     3661 gccccatggc tgactaattt tttttattta tgcagaggcc gaggccgcct ctgcctctga
     3721 gctattccag aagtagtgag gaggcttttt tggaggccta ggcttttgca aaaagctccc
     3781 gggagcttgt atatccattt tcggatctga tcaagagaca ggatgaggat cgtttcgcat
     3841 gattgaacaa gatggattgc acgcaggttc tccggccgct tgggtggaga ggctattcgg
     3901 ctatgactgg gcacaacaga caatcggctg ctctgatgcc gccgtgttcc ggctgtcagc
     3961 gcaggggcgc ccggttcttt ttgtcaagac cgacctgtcc ggtgccctga atgaactgca
     4021 ggacgaggca gcgcggctat cgtggctggc cacgacgggc gttccttgcg cagctgtgct
     4081 cgacgttgtc actgaagcgg gaagggactg gctgctattg ggcgaagtgc cggggcagga
     4141 tctcctgtca tctcaccttg ctcctgccga gaaagtatcc atcatggctg atgcaatgcg
     4201 gcggctgcat acgcttgatc cggctacctg cccattcgac caccaagcga aacatcgcat
     4261 cgagcgagca cgtactcgga tggaagccgg tcttgtcgat caggatgatc tggacgaaga
     4321 gcatcagggg ctcgcgccag ccgaactgtt cgccaggctc aaggcgcgca tgcccgacgg
     4381 cgaggatctc gtcgtgaccc atggcgatgc ctgcttgccg aatatcatgg tggaaaatgg
     4441 ccgcttttct ggattcatcg actgtggccg gctgggtgtg gcggaccgct atcaggacat
     4501 agcgttggct acccgtgata ttgctgaaga gcttggcggc gaatgggctg accgcttcct
     4561 cgtgctttac ggtatcgccg ctcccgattc gcagcgcatc gccttctatc gccttcttga
     4621 cgagttcttc tgagcgggac tctggggttc gaaatgaccg accaagcgac gcccaacctg
     4681 ccatcacgag atttcgattc caccgccgcc ttctatgaaa ggttgggctt cggaatcgtt
     4741 ttccgggacg ccggctggat gatcctccag cgcggggatc tcatgctgga gttcttcgcc
     4801 caccccaact tgtttattgc agcttataat ggttacaaat aaagcaatag catcacaaat
     4861 ttcacaaata aagcattttt ttcactgcat tctagttgtg gtttgtccaa actcatcaat
     4921 gtatcttatc atgtctgtat accgtcgacc tctagctaga gcttggcgta atcatggtca
     4981 tagctgtttc ctgtgtgaaa ttgttatccg ctcacaattc cacacaacat acgagccgga
     5041 agcataaagt gtaaagcctg gggtgcctaa tgagtgagct aactcacatt aattgcgttg
     5101 cgctcactgc ccgctttcca gtcgggaaac ctgtcgtgcc agctgcatta atgaatcggc
     5161 caacgcgcgg ggagaggcgg tttgcgtatt gggcgctctt ccgcttcctc gctcactgac
     5221 tcgctgcgct cggtcgttcg gctgcggcga gcggtatcag ctcactcaaa ggcggtaata
     5281 cggttatcca cagaatcagg ggataacgca ggaaagaaca tgtgagcaaa aggccagcaa
     5341 aaggccagga accgtaaaaa ggccgcgttg ctggcgtttt tccataggct ccgcccccct
     5401 gacgagcatc acaaaaatcg acgctcaagt cagaggtggc gaaacccgac aggactataa
     5461 agataccagg cgtttccccc tggaagctcc ctcgtgcgct ctcctgttcc gaccctgccg
     5521 cttaccggat acctgtccgc ctttctccct tcgggaagcg tggcgctttc tcatagctca
     5581 cgctgtaggt atctcagttc ggtgtaggtc gttcgctcca agctgggctg tgtgcacgaa
     5641 ccccccgttc agcccgaccg ctgcgcctta tccggtaact atcgtcttga gtccaacccg
     5701 gtaagacacg acttatcgcc actggcagca gccactggta acaggattag cagagcgagg
     5761 tatgtaggcg gtgctacaga gttcttgaag tggtggccta actacggcta cactagaaga
     5821 acagtatttg gtatctgcgc tctgctgaag ccagttacct tcggaaaaag agttggtagc
     5881 tcttgatccg gcaaacaaac caccgctggt agcggtggtt tttttgtttg caagcagcag
     5941 attacgcgca gaaaaaaagg atctcaagaa gatcctttga tcttttctac ggggtctgac
     6001 gctcagtgga acgaaaactc acgttaaggg attttggtca tgagattatc aaaaaggatc
     6061 ttcacctaga tccttttaaa ttaaaaatga agttttaaat caatctaaag tatatatgag
     6121 taaacttggt ctgacagtta ccaatgctta atcagtgagg cacctatctc agcgatctgt
     6181 ctatttcgtt catccatagt tgcctgactc cccgtcgtgt agataactac gatacgggag
     6241 ggcttaccat ctggccccag tgctgcaatg ataccgcgag acccacgctc accggctcca
     6301 gatttatcag caataaacca gccagccgga agggccgagc gcagaagtgg tcctgcaact
     6361 ttatccgcct ccatccagtc tattaattgt tgccgggaag ctagagtaag tagttcgcca
     6421 gttaatagtt tgcgcaacgt tgttgccatt gctacaggca tcgtggtgtc acgctcgtcg
     6481 tttggtatgg cttcattcag ctccggttcc caacgatcaa ggcgagttac atgatccccc
     6541 atgttgtgca aaaaagcggt tagctccttc ggtcctccga tcgttgtcag aagtaagttg
     6601 gccgcagtgt tatcactcat ggttatggca gcactgcata attctcttac tgtcatgcca
     6661 tccgtaagat gcttttctgt gactggtgag tactcaacca agtcattctg agaatagtgt
     6721 atgcggcgac cgagttgctc ttgcccggcg tcaatacggg ataataccgc gccacatagc
     6781 agaactttaa aagtgctcat cattggaaaa cgttcttcgg ggcgaaaact ctcaaggatc
     6841 ttaccgctgt tgagatccag ttcgatgtaa cccactcgtg cacccaactg atcttcagca
     6901 tcttttactt tcaccagcgt ttctgggtga gcaaaaacag gaaggcaaaa tgccgcaaaa
     6961 aagggaataa gggcgacacg gaaatgttga atactcatac tcttcctttt tcaatattat
     7021 tgaagcattt atcagggtta ttgtctcatg agcggataca tatttgaatg tatttagaaa
     7081 aataaacaaa taggggttcc gcgcacattt ccccgaaaag tgccacctga cgtc
//
